>Addgene plasmid #29507 | pBacPAK8-myc-Rbx1 | addgene partial sequence | sequence record 34907 | 29507 with polyhedrin-fwd (5' AAATGATAACCATCTCGC 3')
TTTCGTACAGTTTTGTAACAAAAAAACCTATAAATACGGATCCCTGCAGGCCTCGAGTTCGAATCTAGCA
TGGAGCAGAAGCTGATCAGCGAGGAGGACCTG
[324 nt withheld, positions 103-426]
TAGGAAAGCTTGATCCGGCTGCTCGAGAATTCCCGGGCGGCCGCTTAATTAATTGATCCGGGTTATTAGT
ACATTTATTAAGCGCTAGATTCTGTGCGTTGTTGATTTACAGACAATTGTTGTACGTATTTTAATAATTC
ATTAAATTTATAATCTTTAGGGTGGTATGTTAGAGCGAAAATCAAATGATTTTCAGCGTCTTTATATCTG
AATTTAAATATTAAATCCTCAATAGATTTGTAAAATAGGTTTCGATTAGTTTCAAACAAGGGTTGTTTTT
CCGAACCGATGGCTGGACTATCTAATGGATTTTCGCTCAACGCCACAAAACTTGCCAAATCTTGTAGCAG
CAATCTAGCTTTGTCGATATTCGTTTGTGTTTTGTTTTGTAATAAAGGTTCGACGTCGTTCAAAATATTA
TGCGCTTTTGTATTTCTTTCATCACTGTCGTTAGTGTACAATTGACTCGAC
