[The description below was written by a language model from this plasmid's Addgene catalogue record.]
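Description:
pBacPAK8-myc-Rbx1 is an insect-cell expression construct built on the commercial pBacPAK8 backbone (about 5.5 kb without insert), a baculovirus transfer vector. Plasmids of this type are not used to express protein directly. Instead, they are co-introduced into insect cells with baculoviral DNA so that the expression cassette recombines into the viral genome, and the resulting recombinant baculovirus drives protein production on infection. In bacteria the plasmid is maintained at high copy number under ampicillin selection. The record contains no feature table, so the promoter, flanking viral homology regions and origin of replication are not itemised. pBacPAK8-type vectors generally rely on the strong, very late polyhedrin promoter, but this is general knowledge of the backbone rather than something stated in the entry.

The insert is mouse Rbx1 (ring box 1, also called ROC1), carrying an N-terminal myc epitope tag for detecting or immunoprecipitating the protein with anti-myc antibodies. Rbx1 is a small RING-finger protein that serves as a subunit of cullin-based E3 ubiquitin ligases. The insert was placed by restriction cloning, but the sites used were not recorded, and its size is not given. The associated publication concerns activation of HIF1alpha ubiquitination by a reconstituted von Hippel-Lindau (VHL) tumor suppressor complex. This suggests the plasmid was used to produce tagged Rbx1 in baculovirus-infected insect cells, probably alongside other complex subunits, for assembling the ligase and assaying its ubiquitination activity in vitro.
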