Addgene plasmid #29507: pBacPAK8-myc-Rbx1
Depositing lab: Joan Conaway & Ronald Conaway. Depositing organization: Stowers Institute for Medical Research. Publication: Activation of HIF1alpha ubiquitination by a reconstituted von Hippel-Lindau (VHL) tumor suppressor complex. Kamura T, Sato S, Iwai K, Czyzyk-Krzeska M, Conaway RC, Conaway JW. Proc Natl Acad Sci U S A. 2000 Sep 12. 97(19):10430-5. 10.1073/pnas.190332597 PubMed 10973499.
Backbone
  Vector backbone: pBacPAK8
  Backbone manufacturer: Clontech
  Backbone size w/o insert (bp): 5500
  Vector type: Insect Expression
Growth in bacteria
  Bacterial resistance: Ampicillin, 100 μg/mL
  Growth temperature: 37°C
  Growth strain: DH5alpha
  Copy number: High Copy
Gene/Insert
  Gene/Insert name: Rbx1 (alt name: ring box1)
  Species: M. musculus (mouse)
  Entrez Gene: Rbx1 (a.k.a. 1500002P15Rik, ROC1)
  Tag / fusion protein: myc (N terminal on insert)
  Cloning method: Restriction Enzyme; 5′ cloning site don't know (unknown if destroyed); 3′ cloning site don't know (unknown if destroyed)
  Sequencing primers: 5′ Bac1 Primer; 3′ Bac2 Primer
Terms and licenses: Academic/Nonprofit Terms; Industry Terms: Not Available to Industry
How to cite: pBacPAK8-myc-Rbx1 was a gift from Joan Conaway & Ronald Conaway (Addgene plasmid # 29507 ; http://n2t.net/addgene:29507 ; RRID:Addgene_29507)
